>Addgene plasmid #23399 | pDONR223-BMP2KL | depositor partial sequence | sequence record 10958 | Author sequence
ATGATTGCCCCTTCTCCTAAGAGCAGTGAAGAGGAAGGGCAAAAGGATGAAGAAGTTCTTCAGGGAGAAC
AAGGAGATTTTAATGATAATGATACCGAACCAGAAAATCTGGGTCACAGGCCTCTCCTCATGGATTCTGA
AGATGAGGAAGAAGAGGAGAAACGTAGCTCTGATTCTGATTATGAGCAGGCTAAAGCAAAGTACAGTGAT
ATGAGCCCTGTCTACAGAGACAAATCTGGCAGTGGACCAACCCAAGATATTAATACAATACTCCTCACCT
CAGCCCAATTGTCCTCTGATGTTGGAGTGGAGACTCCTAAACAGGAGTTCGATATATTTGGCGCCGTCCC
CTTCTTTGCAGTGTGTGCTCAACAGCCCCAGCAAGAAAAGAATGAAAAGAGCCTCCCTCAACACAGGTTT
CCTGCTACGGGACTCCAGCAGGAGGAATTTGATGTATTCACAAAGGCGCCTTTTAGCAAGAAGGTGAATG
TACAAGAATGCCATGCGGTGGGGCCTGAGACACATCCCAAAAGCATAGATATATTTGACTTCACTCCATT
TCAGCCCTTCCTCACATCAACAAGTAAAAGTGAAAGCAACGAGGACCTTTTTGGGCTTGTGCCCTTTGAG
GAAATAATGGGGAGCCAGCAGCAAAAAGTCAAACAGCGCAGCTTACAGAAACTGTCCTCTCGCCAAAGGC
GCACAAAGCAGGATATGTCCAAAAGTAATGGGAAGCGGCATCATGGCACGCCAACTAGCAAAAAGAAGAC
TTTGAAGCCTACCTACCGCACTCCAGAGAGGGCTCGCAGGCACAAAAAAGTGGGTCGCCGAGTCTCTCAA
ACCAGCAATGAATTTGTAACCATCTCAGACTCCAAGGAGAACATTGGTGCCGCAGTGACTGATGGGAACG
ATAGGGGGAACGTCTTACAACTCGAGGAGAGTCTGTTGGACCCCTTTGGTGCCAAGCCCTTCCATCCTCC
AGACCTGTCATGGCACCCTCTACATCAGGGCCTGAATGACATCCGTGCTGATCACAATACTGTCCTGCCT
AAGCAGCCAAGGCAAAATTCACTACATGGGTCATTCCATAGTGCAGATGTATTGACAATGGATGATTTTG
GTGCCATGCCCTTTACAGAACTTGTGGTGCAAAGCATCACTCTACAGCAGTCCCAACAGTCCCAACCAGT
CGAATTAGACCCATTTGGTGCTGCCCCATTTCCTTCTAAACAGTTG
