>Addgene plasmid #23399 | pDONR223-BMP2KL | addgene partial sequence | sequence record 29209 | 23399 with M13pUC-fwd
AATAATGATTTTATTTTGACTGATAGTGACCTGTTCGTTGCAACAAATTGATGAGCAATGCTTTTTTATA
ATGCCAACTTTGTACAAAAAAGTTGGCACCATGATTGCCCCTTCTCCTAAGAGCAGTGAAGAGGAAGGGC
AAAAGGATGAAGAAGTTCTTCAGGGAGAACAAGGAGATTTTAATGATAATGATACCGAACCAGAAAATCT
GGGTCACAGGCCTCTCCTCATGGATTCTGAAGATGAGGAAGAAGAGGAGAAACGTAGCTCTGATTCTGAT
TATGAGCAGGCTAAAGCAAAGTACAGTGATATGAGCCCTGTCTACAGAGACAAATCTGGCAGTGGACCAA
CCCAAGATATTAATACAATACTCCTCACCTCAGCCCAATTGTCCTCTGATGTTGGAGTGGAGACTCCTAA
ACAGGAGTTCGATATATTTGGCGCCGTCCCCTTCTTTGCAGTGTGTGCTCAACAGCCCCAGCAAGAAAAG
AATGAAAAGAGCCTCCCTCAACACAGGTTTCCTGCTACGGGACTCCAGCAGGAGGAATTTGATGTATTCA
CAAAGGCGCCTTTTAGCAAGAAGGTGAATGTACAAGAATGCCATGCGGTGGGGCCTGAGACACATCCCAA
AAGCATA
