[The description below was written by a language model from this plasmid's Addgene catalogue record.]
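Description:
pDONR223-BMP2KL is a Gateway entry clone built in the Invitrogen pDONR223 donor backbone (about 5 kb without insert). It carries the human BMP2KL (BMP2 inducible kinase-like) open reading frame as a roughly 1.2 kb insert introduced by Gateway recombination. The plasmid is maintained in standard E. coli cloning strains at high copy number and is selected with spectinomycin. No feature table accompanies the record, so the origin of replication and the exact recombination sites flanking the ORF are not listed. As a general matter, an ORF recombined into a pDONR vector ends up flanked by attL sites that allow LR transfer into attR-containing destination vectors. M13 forward and reverse priming sites on either side of the insert are used for sequence verification.

The ORF has no stop codon. This open-ended design lets it be recombined in frame into a destination vector that supplies a C-terminal epitope tag and the terminating codon. The donor backbone is a shuttle and storage vector rather than an expression construct, and the record lists no promoter for expressing the insert in mammalian cells. The depositors explicitly state that it should not be transfected directly. They instead point to a companion set of four lentiviral destination vectors (the pLX301–pLX304 series), obtained separately, for expressing these ORFs in mammalian cells. The clone belongs to a kit of ORF entry clones and is associated with a study of resistance to RAF inhibition through MAP kinase pathway reactivation, which fits its use as a source of ORFs for expression experiments in mammalian cells. Distribution is limited to academic and nonprofit users.
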