Addgene plasmid #23399: pDONR223-BMP2KL
Depositing lab: William Hahn & David Root. Depositing organization: Dana-Farber Cancer Institute. Publication: COT drives resistance to RAF inhibition through MAP kinase pathway reactivation. Johannessen CM, Boehm JS, Kim SY, Thomas SR, Wardwell L, Johnson LA, Emery CM, Stransky N, Cogdill AP, Barretina J, Caponigro G, Hieronymus H, Murray RR, Salehi-Ashtiani K, Hill DE, Vidal M, Zhao JJ, Yang X, Alkan O, Kim S, Harris JL, Wilson CJ, Myer VE, Finan PM, Root DE, Roberts TM, Golub T, Flaherty KT, Dummer R, Weber BL, Sellers WR, Schlegel R, Wargo JA, Hahn WC, Garraway LA. Nature. 2010 Dec 16;468(7326):968-72. doi: 10.1038/nature09627 PubMed 21107320.
Backbone
  Vector backbone: pDONR223
  Backbone manufacturer: Invitrogen
  Backbone size w/o insert (bp): 5005
  Vector type: Gateway Donor vector
Growth in bacteria
  Bacterial resistance: Spectinomycin, 50 μg/mL
  Growth temperature: 37°C
  Growth strain: DH5alpha
  Copy number: High Copy
Gene/Insert
  Gene/Insert name: BMP2KL (alt name: BMP2 inducible kinase-like)
  Species: H. sapiens (human)
  Insert size (bp): 1236
  Entrez Gene: BMP2KL
  Cloning method: Gateway Cloning
  Sequencing primers: 5′ M13pUC-fwd; 3′ M13rev
Terms and licenses: Academic/Nonprofit Terms; Industry Terms: Not Available to Industry
Depositor comments: The ORF has no Stop codon. This design enables easy recombination into a destination vector to add an epitope tag of choice and Stop codon to the ORF. Do NOT use this plasmid directly for transfections. A set of 4 custom lentiviral vectors is available ( pLX301 (http://www.addgene.org/25895/) , pLX302 (http://www.addgene.org/25896/) , pLX303 (http://www.addgene.org/25897/) , pLX304 (http://www.addgene.org/25890/) ) to be used to express these ORFs in mammalian cells. These plasmids are not included in the kit and must be ordered separately.
How to cite: pDONR223-BMP2KL was a gift from William Hahn & David Root (Addgene plasmid # 23399 ; http://n2t.net/addgene:23399 ; RRID:Addgene_23399)
